>Addgene plasmid #114396 | pAB(EXPR-PYL-DNMT1-NEO) | addgene full sequence | sequence record 414901 | Addgene NGS Result
GACATTGATTATTGACTAGTTATTAATAGTAATCAATTACGGGGTCATTAGTTCATAGCCCATATATGGA
GTTCCGCGTTACATAACTTACGGTAAATGGCCCGCCTGGCTGACCGCCCAACGACCCCCGCCCATTGACG
TCAATAATGACGTATGTTCCCATAGTAACGCCAATAGGGACTTTCCATTGACGTCAATGGGTGGAGTATT
TACGGTAAACTGCCCACTTGGCAGTACATCAAGTGTATCATATGCCAAGTACGCCCCCTATTGACGTCAA
TGACGGTAAATGGCCCGCCTGGCATTATGCCCAGTACATGACCTTATGGGACTTTCCTACTTGGCAGTAC
ATCTACGTATTAGTCATCGCTATTACCATGGTGATGCGGTTTTGGCAGTACATCAATGGGCGTGGATAGC
GGTTTGACTCACGGGGATTTCCAAGTCTCCACCCCATTGACGTCAATGGGAGTTTGTTTTGGCACCAAAA
TCAACGGGACTTTCCAAAATGTCGTAACAACTCCGCCCCATTGACGCAAATGGGCGGTAGGCGTGTACGG
TGGGAGGTCTATATAAGCAGAGCTCTCTGGCTAACTAGAGAACCCACTGCTTACTGGCTTATCGAAATTA
ATACGACTCACTATAGGGAGACCCAAGCTTGGTACCGAGCTCGGATCCGCCACCATGGCCACCCAGGACG
AGTTCACCCAGCTGAGCCAGTCTATCGCCGAGTTCCACACCTACCAGCTGGGCAACGGCCGGTGCAGCAG
CCTGCTGGCCCAGAGAATCCACGCCCCTCCCGAGACAGTGTGGTCCGTCGTGCGGAGATTCGACCGGCCC
CAGATCTACAAGCACTTCATCAAGAGCTGCAACGTGTCCGAGGACTTCGAGATGAGAGTGGGCTGCACCC
GGGACGTGAACGTGATCAGCGGCCTGCCCGCCAACACCAGCAGAGAGAGACTGGACCTGCTGGACGACGA
CAGAAGAGTGACCGGCTTCAGCATCACCGGCGGAGAGCACCGGCTGCGGAACTACAAGAGCGTGACCACC
GTGCACAGATTCGAGAAAGAGGAAGAAGAGGAACGGATCTGGACCGTGGTGCTGGAAAGCTACGTGGTGG
ACGTGCCCGAGGGCAACAGCGAAGAGGACACCCGGCTGTTCGCCGACACCGTGATCCGGCTGAACCTGCA
GAAGCTGGCCTCCATCACCGAGGCCATGAACGACTACAAGGACGACGACGACAAGGACTATAAGGACGAT
GATGATAAGGATTACAAAGATGACGACGATAAGCCCCCCAAGAAGAAGCGGAAAGTCACAAGTTTGTACA
AAAAAGCAGGCTCAATGGCAGATGCCAACAGCCCCCCCAAACCCCTTTCCAAACCTCGCACGCCCAGGAG
GAGCAAGTCCGATGGAGAGGCTAAGCGTTCAAGAGACCCTCCTGCCTCAGCCTCCCAAGTAACTGGGATT
AGAGCTGAACCTTCACCTAGCCCCAGGATTACAAGGAAAAGCACCAGGCAAACCACCATCACATCTCATT
TTGCAAAGGGCCCTGCCAAACGGAAACCTCAGGAAGAGTCTGAAAGAGCCAAATCGGATGAGTCCATCAA
GGAAGAAGACAAAGACCAGGATGAGAAGAGACGTAGAGTTACATCCAGAGAACGAGTTGCTAGACCGCTT
CCTGCAGAAGAACCTGAAAGAGCAAAATCAGGAACGCGCACTGAAAAGGAAGAAGAAAGAGATGAAAAAG
AAGAAAAGAGACTCCGAAGTCAAACCAAAGAACCAACACCCAAACAGAAACTGAAGGAGGAGCCGGACAG
AGAAGCCAGGGCAGGCGTGCAGGCTGACGAGGACGAAGATGGAGACGAGAAAGATGAGAAGAAGCACAGA
AGTCAACCCAAAGATCTAGCTGCCAAACGGAGGCCCGAAGAAAAAGAACCTGAAAAAGTAAATCCACAGA
TTTCTGATGAAAAAGACGAGGATGAAAAGGAGGAGAAGAGACGCAAAACGACCCCCAAAGAACCAACGGA
GAAAAAAATGGCTCGCGCCAAAACAGTCATGAACTCCAAGACCCACCCTCCCAAGTGCATTCAGTGCGGG
CAGTACCTGGACGACCCTGACCTCAAATATGGGCAGCACCCACCAGACGCGGTGGATGAGCCACAGATGC
TGACAAATGAGAAGCTGTCCATCTTTGATGCCAACGAGTCTGGCTTTGAGAGTTATGAGGCGCTTCCCCA
GCACAAACTGACCTGCTTCAGTGTGTACTGTAAGCACGGTCACCTGTGTCCCATCGACACCGGCCTCATC
GAGAAGAATATCGAACTCTTCTTTTCTGGTTCAGCAAAACCAATCTATGATGATGACCCATCTCTTGAAG
GTGGTGTTAATGGCAAAAATCTTGGCCCCATAAATGAATGGTGGATCACTGGCTTTGATGGAGGTGAAAA
GGCCCTCATCGGCTTCAGCACCTCATTTGCCGAATACATTCTGATGGATCCCAGTCCCGAGTATGCGCCC
ATATTTGGGCTGATGCAGGAGAAGATCTACATCAGCAAGATTGTGGTGGAGTTCCTGCAGAGCAATTCCG
ACTCGACCTATGAGGACCTGATCAACAAGATCGAGACCACGGTTCCTCCTTCTGGCCTCAACTTGAACCG
CTTCACAGAGGACTCCCTCCTGCGACACGCGCAGTTTGTGGTGGAGCAGGTGGAGAGTTATGACGAGGCC
GGGGACAGTGATGAGCAGCCCATCTTCCTGACGCCCTGCATGCGGGACCTGATCAAGCTGGCTGGGGTCA
CGCTGGGACAGAGGCGAGCCCAGGCGAGGCGGCAGACCATCAGGCATTCTACCAGGGAGAAGGACAGGGG
ACCCACGAAAGCCACCACCACCAAGCTGGTCTACCAGATCTTCGATACTTTCTTCGCAGAGCAAATTGAA
AAGGATGACAGAGAAGACAAGGAGAACGCCTTTAAGCGCCGGCGATGTGGCGTCTGTGAGGTGTGTCAGC
AGCCTGAGTGTGGGAAATGTAAAGCCTGCAAGGACATGGTTAAATTTGGTGGCAGTGGACGGAGCAAGCA
GGCTTGCCAAGAGCGGAGGTGTCCCAATATGGCCATGAAGGAGGCAGATGACGATGAGGAAGTCGATGAT
AACATCCCAGAGATGCCGTCACCCAAAAAAATGCACCAGGGGAAGAAGAAGAAACAGAACAAGAATCGCA
TCTCTTGGGTCGGAGAAGCCGTCAAGACTGATGGGAAGAAGAGTTACTATAAGAAGGTGTGCATTGATGC
GGAAACCCTGGAAGTGGGGGACTGTGTCTCTGTTATTCCAGATGATTCCTCAAAACCGCTGTATCTAGCA
AGGGTCACGGCGCTGTGGGAGGACAGCAGCAACGGGCAGATGTTTCACGCCCACTGGTTCTGCGCTGGGA
CAGACACAGTCCTCGGGGCCACGTCGGACCCTCTGGAGCTGTTCTTGGTGGATGAATGTGAGGACATGCA
GCTTTCATATATCCACAGCAAAGTGAAAGTCATCTACAAAGCCCCCTCCGAAAACTGGGCCATGGAGGGA
GGCATGGATCCCGAGTCCCTGCTGGAGGGGGACGACGGGAAGACCTACTTCTACCAGCTGTGGTATGATC
AAGACTACGCGAGATTCGAGTCCCCTCCAAAAACCCAGCCAACAGAGGACAACAAGTTCAAATTCTGTGT
GAGCTGTGCCCGTCTGGCTGAGATGAGGCAAAAAGAAATCCCCAGGGTCCTGGAGCAGCTCGAGGACCTG
GATAGCCGGGTCCTCTACTACTCAGCCACCAAGAACGGCATCCTGTACCGAGTTGGTGATGGTGTGTACC
TGCCCCCTGAGGCCTTCACGTTCAACATCAAGCTGTCCAGTCCCGTGAAACGCCCACGGAAGGAGCCCGT
GGATGAGGACCTGTACCCAGAGCACTACCGGAAATACTCCGACTACATCAAAGGCAGCAACCTGGATGCC
CCTGAGCCCTACCGAATTGGCCGGATCAAAGAGATCTTCTGTCCCAAGAAGAGCAACGGCAGGCCCAATG
AGACTGACATCAAAATCCGGGTCAACAAGTTCTACAGGCCTGAGAACACCCACAAGTCCACTCCAGCGAG
CTACCACGCAGACATCAACCTGCTCTACTGGAGCGACGAGGAGGCCGTGGTGGACTTCAAGGCTGTGCAG
GGCCGCTGCACCGTGGAGTATGGGGAGGACCTGCCCGAGTGCGTCCAGGTGTACTCCATGGGCGGCCCCA
ACCGCTTCTACTTCCTCGAGGCCTATAATGCAAAGAGCAAAAGCTTTGAAGATCCTCCCAACCATGCCCG
TAGCCCTGGAAACAAAGGGAAGGGCAAGGGAAAAGGGAAGGGCAAGCCCAAGTCCCAAGCCTGTGAGCCG
AGCGAGCCAGAGATAGAGATCAAGCTGCCCAAGCTGCGGACCCTGGATGTGTTTTCTGGCTGCGGGGGGT
TGTCGGAGGGATTCCACCAAGCAGGCATCTCTGACACGCTGTGGGCCATCGAGATGTGGGACCCTGCGGC
CCAGGCGTTCCGGCTGAACAACCCCGGCTCCACAGTGTTCACAGAGGACTGCAACATCCTGCTGAAGCTG
GTCATGGCTGGGGAGACCACCAACTCCCGCGGCCAGCGGCTGCCCCAGAAGGGAGACGTGGAGATGCTGT
GCGGCGGGCCGCCCTGCCAGGGCTTCAGCGGCATGAACCGCTTCAATTCGCGCACCTACTCCAAGTTCAA
AAACTCTCTGGTGGTTTCCTTCCTCAGCTACTGCGACTACTACCGGCCCCGGTTCTTCCTCCTGGAGAAT
GTCAGGAACTTTGTCTCCTTCAAGCGCTCCATGGTCCTGAAGCTCACCCTCCGCTGCCTGGTCCGCATGG
GCTATCAGTGCACCTTCGGCGTGCTGCAGGCCGGTCAGTACGGCGTGGCCCAGACTAGGAGGCGGGCCAT
CATCCTGGCCGCGGCCCCTGGAGAGAAGCTCCCTCTGTTCCCGGAGCCACTGCACGTGTTTGCTCCCCGG
GCCTGCCAGCTGAGCGTGGTGGTGGATGACAAGAAGTTTGTGAGCAACATAACCAGGTTGAGCTCGGGTC
CTTTCCGGACCATCACGGTGCGAGACACGATGTCCGACCTGCCGGAGGTGCGGAATGGAGCCTCGGCACT
GGAGATCTCCTACAACGGGGAGCCTCAGTCCTGGTTCCAGAGGCAGCTCCGGGGCGCACAGTACCAGCCC
ATCCTCAGGGACCACATCTGTAAGGACATGAGTGCATTGGTGGCTGCCCGCATGCGGCACATCCCCTTGG
CCCCAGGGTCAGACTGGCGCGATCTGCCCAACATCGAGGTGCGGCTCTCAGACGGCACCATGGCCAGGAA
GCTGCGGTATACCCACCATGACAGGAAGAACGGCCGCAGCAGCTCTGGGGCCCTCCGTGGGGTCTGCTCC
TGCGTGGAAGCCGGCAAAGCCTGCGACCCCGCAGCCAGGCAGTTCAACACCCTCATCCCCTGGTGCCTGC
CCCACACCGGGAACCGGCACAACCACTGGGCTGGCCTCTATGGAAGGCTCGAGTGGGACGGCTTCTTCAG
CACAACCGTCACCAACCCCGAGCCCATGGGCAAGCAGGGCCGCGTGCTCCACCCAGAGCAGCACCGTGTG
GTGAGCGTGCGGGAGTGTGCCCGCTCCCAGGGCTTCCCTGACACCTACCGGCTCTTCGGCAACATCCTGG
ACAAGCACCGGCAGGTGGGCAATGCCGTGCCACCGCCCCTGGCCAAAGCCATTGGCTTGGAGATCAAGCT
TTGTATGTTGGCCAAAGCCCGAGAGAGTGCCTCAGCTAAAATAAAGGAGGAGGAAGCTGCTAAGGACTAG
ACCCAGCTTTCTTGTACAAAGTGGTCATCCGCGGTCTAGAGGGCCCTATTCTATAGTGTCACCTAAATGC
TAGAGCTCGCTGATCAGCCTCGACTGTGCCTTCTAGTTGCCAGCCATCTGTTGTTTGCCCCTCCCCCGTG
CCTTCCTTGACCCTGGAAGGTGCCACTCCCACTGTCCTTTCCTAATAAAATGAGGAAATTGCATCGCATT
GTCTGAGTAGGTGTCATTCTATTCTGGGGGGTGGGGTGGGGCAGGACAGCAAGGGGGAGGATTGGGAAGA
CAATAGCAGGCATGCTGGGGATGCGGTGGGCTCTATGGCTTCTGAGGCGGAAAGAACCAGCTGGGGCTCT
AGGGGGTATCCCC
[124 nt withheld, positions 6244-6367]
C
[91 nt withheld, positions 6369-6459]
A
[49 nt withheld, positions 6461-6509]
CCTTTGACGTTGGAGTCCACGTTCTTT
[37 nt withheld, positions 6537-6573]
ACCCTATCTCGGTCTATTCTTTTGATTTATAAGGGATTTTGCCGATTTCGGCCTATTGGTTAAAAAATGA
GCTGATTTAACAAAAATTTAACGCGAATTAATTCTGTGGAATGTGTGTCAGTTAGGGTGTGGAAAGTCCC
CAGGCTCCCCAGCAGGCAGAAGTATGCAAAGCATGCATCTCAATTAGTCAGCAACCAGGTGTGGAAAGTC
CCCAGGCTCCCCAGCAGGCAGAAGTATGCAAAGCATGCATCTCAATTAGTCAGCAACCATAGTCCCGCCC
CTAACTCCGCCCATCCCGCCCCTAACTCCGCCCAGTTCCGCCCATTCTCCGCCCCATGGCTGACTAATTT
TTTTTATTTATGCAGAGGCCGAGGCCGCCTCTGCCTCTGAGCTATTCCAGAAGTAGTGAGGAGGCTTTTT
TGGAGGCCTAGGCTTTTGCAAAAAGCTCCCGGGAGCTTGTATATCCATTTTCGGATCTGATCAAGAGACA
GGATGAGGATCGTTTCGCATGATTGAACAAGATGGATTGCACGCAGGTTCTCCGGCCGCTTGGGTGGAGA
GGCTATTCGGCTATGACTGGGCACAACAGACAATCGGCTGCTCTGATGCCGCCGTGTTCCGGCTGTCAGC
GCAGGGGCGCCCGGTTCTTTTTGTCAAGACCGACCTGTCCGGTGCCCTGAATGAACTGCAGGACGAGGCA
GCGCGGCTATCGTGGCTGGCCACGACGGGCGTTCCTTGCGCAGCTGTGCTCGACGTTGTCACTGAAGCGG
GAAGGGACTGGCTGCTATTGGGCGAAGTGCCGGGGCAGGATCTCCTGTCATCTCACCTTGCTCCTGCCGA
GAAAGTATCCATCATGGCTGATGCAATGCGGCGGCTGCATACGCTTGATCCGGCTACCTGCCCATTCGAC
CACCAAGCGAAACATCGCATCGAGCGAGCACGTACTCGGATGGAAGCCGGTCTTGTCGATCAGGATGATC
TGGACGAAGAGCATCAGGGGCTCGCGCCAGCCGAACTGTTCGCCAGGCTCAAGGCGCGCATGCCCGACGG
CGAGGATCTCGTCGTGACCCATGGCGATGCCTGCTTGCCGAATATCATGGTGGAAAATGGCCGCTTTTCT
GGATTCATCGACTGTGGCCGGCTGGGTGTGGCGGACCGCTATCAGGACATAGCGTTGGCTACCCGTGATA
TTGCTGAAGAGCTTGGCGGCGAATGGGCTGACCGCTTCCTCGTGCTTTACGGTATCGCCGCTCCCGATTC
GCAGCGCATCGCCTTCTATCGCCTTCTTGACGAGTTCTTCTGAGCGGGACTCTGGGGTTCGAAATGACCG
ACCAAGCGACGCCCAACCTGCCATCACGAGATTTCGATTCCACCGCCGCCTTCTATGAAAGGTTGGGCTT
CGGAATCGTTTTCCGGGACGCCGGCTGGATGATCCTCCAGCGCGGGGATCTCATGCTGGAGTTCTTCGCC
CACCCCAACTTGTTTATTGCAGCTTATAATGGTTACAAATAAAGCAATAGCATCACAAATTTCACAAATA
AAGCATTTTTTTCACTGCATTCTAGTTGTGGTTTGTCCAAACTCATCAATGTATCTTATCATGTCTGTAT
ACCGTCGACCTCTAGCTAGAGCTTGGCGTAATCATGGTCATAGCTGTTTCCTGTGTGAAATTGTTATCCG
CTCACAATTCCACACAACATACGAGCCGGAAGCATAAAGTGTAAAGCCTGGGGTGCCTAATGAGTGAGCT
AACTCACATTAATTGCGTTGCGCTCACTGCCCGCTTTCCAGTCGGGAAACCTGTCGTGCCAGCTGCATTA
ATGAATCGGCCAACGCGCGGGGAGAGGCGGTTTGCGTATTGGGCGCTCTTCCGCTTCCTCGCTCACTGAC
TCGCTGCGCTCGGTCGTTCGGCTGCGGCGAGCGGTATCAGCTCACTCAAAGGCGGTAATACGGTTATCCA
CAGAATCAGGGGATAACGCAGGAAAGAACATGTGAGCAAAAGGCCAGCAAAAGGCCAGGAACCGTAAAAA
GGCCGCGTTGCTGGCGTTTTTCCATAGGCTCCGCCCCCCTGACGAGCATCACAAAAATCGACGCTCAAGT
CAGAGGTGGCGAAACCCGACAGGACTATAAAGATACCAGGCGTTTCCCCCTGGAAGCTCCCTCGTGCGCT
CTCCTGTTCCGACCCTGCCGCTTACCGGATACCTGTCCGCCTTTCTCCCTTCGGGAAGCGTGGCGCTTTC
TCATAGCTCACGCTGTAGGTATCTCAGTTCGGTGTAGGTCGTTCGCTCCAAGCTGGGCTGTGTGCACGAA
CCCCCCGTTCAGCCCGACCGCTGCGCCTTATCCGGTAACTATCGTCTTGAGTCCAACCCGGTAAGACACG
ACTTATCGCCACTGGCAGCAGCCACTGGTAACAGGATTAGCAGAGCGAGGTATGTAGGCGGTGCTACAGA
GTTCTTGAAGTGGTGGCCTAACTACGGCTACACTAGAAGAACAGTATTTGGTATCTGCGCTCTGCTGAAG
CCAGTTACCTTCGGAAAAAGAGTTGGTAGCTCTTGATCCGGCAAACAAACCACCGCTGGTAGCGGTGGTT
TTTTTGTTTGCAAGCAGCAGATTACGCGCAGAAAAAAAGGATCTCAAGAAGATCCTTTGATCTTTTCTAC
GGGGTCTGACGCTCAGTGGAACGAAAACTCACGTTAAGGGATTTTGGTCATGAGATTATCAAAAAGGATC
TTCACCTAGATCCTTTTAAATTAAAAATGAAGTTTTAAATCAATCTAAAGTATATATGAGTAAACTTGGT
CTGACAGTTACCAATGCTTAATCAGTGAGGCACCTATCTCAGCGATCTGTCTATTTCGTTCATCCATAGT
TGCCTGACTCCCCGTCGTGTAGATAACTACGATACGGGAGGGCTTACCATCTGGCCCCAGTGCTGCAATG
ATACCGCGAGACCCACGCTCACCGGCTCCAGATTTATCAGCAATAAACCAGCCAGCCGGAAGGGCCGAGC
GCAGAAGTGGTCCTGCAACTTTATCCGCCTCCATCCAGTCTATTAATTGTTGCCGGGAAGCTAGAGTAAG
TAGTTCGCCAGTTAATAGTTTGCGCAACGTTGTTGCCATTGCTACAGGCATCGTGGTGTCACGCTCGTCG
TTTGGTATGGCTTCATTCAGCTCCGGTTCCCAACGATCAAGGCGAGTTACATGATCCCCCATGTTGTGCA
AAAAAGCGGTTAGCTCCTTCGGTCCTCCGATCGTTGTCAGAAGTAAGTTGGCCGCAGTGTTATCACTCAT
GGTTATGGCAGCACTGCATAATTCTCTTACTGTCATGCCATCCGTAAGATGCTTTTCTGTGACTGGTGAG
TACTCAACCAAGTCATTCTGAGAATAGTGTATGCGGCGACCGAGTTGCTCTTGCCCGGCGTCAATACGGG
ATAATACCGCGCCACATAGCAGAACTTTAAAAGTGCTCATCATTGGAAAACGTTCTTCGGGGCGAAAACT
CTCAAGGATCTTACCGCTGTTGAGATCCAGTTCGATGTAACCCACTCGTGCACCCAACTGATCTTCAGCA
TCTTTTACTTTCACCAGCGTTTCTGGGTGAGCAAAAACAGGAAGGCAAAATGCCGCAAAAAAGGGAATAA
GGGCGACACGGAAATGTTGAATACTCATACTCTTCCTTTTTCAATATTATTGAAGCATTTATCAGGGTTA
TTGTCTCATGAGCGGATACATATTTGAATGTATTTAGAAAAATAAACAAATAGGGGTTCCGCGCACATTT
CCCCGAAAAGTGCCACCTGACGTCGACGGATCGGGAGATCTCCCGATCCCCTATGGTGCACTCTCAGTAC
AATCTGCTCTGATGCCGCATAGTTAAGCCAGTATCTGCTCCCTGCTTGTGTGTTGGAGGTCGCTGAGTAG
TGCGCGAGCAAAATTTAAGCTACAACAAGGCAAGGCTTGACCGACAATTGCATGAAGAATCTGCTTAGGG
TTAGGCGTTTTGCGCTGCTTCGCGATGTACGGGCCAGATATACGCGTT
Features (pLannotate 1.2.2; 26 found; start..end, strand, type, name):
      1..380     +  enhancer       CMV enhancer: human cytomegalovirus immediate early enhancer
    381..584     +  promoter       CMV promoter: human cytomegalovirus (CMV) immediate early promoter
    580..613     +  LTR            5' LTR (truncated) (fragment): truncated 5' long terminal repeat (LTR) from HIV-1
    629..647     +  promoter       T7 promoter: promoter for bacteriophage T7 RNA polymerase
    691..1221    +  CDS            PYL1 (fragment): PYL1_ARATH - Also known as RCAR12. Experimental evidence at protein level: Swiss-Prot protein existence level 1. Receptor for abscisic acid (ABA) required for ABA-mediated responses such as stomatal closure and germination inhibition. Inhibits the activity of group-A protein phosphatases type 2C (PP2Cs) when activated by ABA (PubMed:19407143, PubMed:19855379, PubMed:19893533, PubMed:19898420, PubMed:23844015, PubMed:21658606). Can be activated by both (-)-ABA and (+)-ABA (PubMed:23844015). From Arabidopsis thaliana (Mouse-ear cress).
   1225..1245    +  CDS            FLAG (fragment): FLAG® epitope tag, followed by an enterokinase cleavage site
   1270..1293    +  CDS            3xFLAG (fragment): three tandem FLAG® epitope tags
   1318..1342    +  protein_bind   attB1: mutant version of attB; recombination site for the Gateway® BP reaction BP Clonase™
   1345..5877    +  CDS            DNMT1 (fragment): DNMT1_HUMAN - Also known as AIM, CXXC9, DNMT. Experimental evidence at protein level: Swiss-Prot protein existence level 1. Methylates CpG residues. Preferentially methylates hemimethylated DNA. Associates with DNA replication sites in S phase maintaining the methylation pattern in the newly synthesized strand, that is essential for epigenetic inheritance. Associates with chromatin during G2 and M phases to maintain DNA methylation independently of replication. It is responsible for maintaining methylation patterns established in development. DNA methylation is coordinated with methylation of
   5881..5905    -  protein_bind   attB2: mutant version of attB; recombination site for the Gateway® BP reaction BP Clonase™
   5930..5948    -  promoter       SP6 promoter: promoter for bacteriophage SP6 RNA polymerase
   5974..6198    +  polyA_signal   bGH poly(A) signal: bovine growth hormone polyadenylation signal
   6202..6223    +  promoter       SV40 promoter (fragment): SV40 enhancer and early promoter
   6244..6672    +  rep_origin     f1 ori (sequence partly withheld): f1 bacteriophage origin of replication; arrow indicates direction of (+) strand synthesis
   6686..7015    +  promoter       SV40 promoter: SV40 enhancer and early promoter
   7082..7873    +  CDS            neo: KKA2_KLEPN - Also known as kan, nptII. Experimental evidence at protein level: Swiss-Prot protein existence level 1. Resistance to kanamycin, neomycin, paromomycin, ribostamycin, butirosin and gentamicin B. From Klebsiella pneumoniae.
   7897..8055    +  CDS            ble (fragment): BLE_KLEPN - Experimental evidence at protein level: Swiss-Prot protein existence level 1. Binding protein with a strong affinity to the bleomycin family of antibiotics. Binds to CL990; an antimitotic-antibiotic compound. From Klebsiella pneumoniae.
   8050..8171    +  polyA_signal   SV40 poly(A) signal: SV40 polyadenylation signal
   8244..8260    -  protein_bind   lac operator: The lac repressor binds to the lac operator to inhibit transcription in E. coli. This inhibition can be relieved by adding lactose or isopropyl-β-D-thiogalactopyranoside (IPTG). lac repressor encoded by lacI
   8268..8298    -  promoter       lac promoter: promoter for the E. coli lac operon
   8313..8334    -  protein_bind   CAP binding site: CAP binding activates transcription in the presence of cAMP. E. coli catabolite activator protein
   8347..8439    -  CDS            lacI (fragment): lac repressor; lacI; The lac repressor binds to the lac operator to inhibit transcription in E. coli. This inhibition can be relieved by adding lactose or isopropyl-β-D-thiogalactopyranoside (IPTG).
   8622..9210    -  rep_origin     ori: high-copy-number ColE1/pMB1/pBR322/pUC origin of replication
   9381..10241   -  CDS            AmpR: β-lactamase; bla; confers resistance to ampicillin, carbenicillin, and related antibiotics
  10242..10346   -  promoter       AmpR promoter: bla
  10405..10457   -  misc_feature   bom (fragment): basis of mobility region from pBR322
