[The description below was written by a language model from this plasmid's Addgene catalogue record and pLannotate feature annotations shown in this document.]
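Description:
pAB(EXPR-PYL-DNMT1-NEO) is a mammalian expression plasmid of about 10.6 kb, built by Gateway cloning to express a fusion of the plant abscisic acid receptor PYL1 with human DNA methyltransferase 1 (DNMT1). It is propagated in E. coli through a high-copy ColE1/pUC-type origin with ampicillin selection (AmpR under its own bla promoter), and it also carries an f1 phage origin. The catalogue lists the backbone as pAAV-CMV-GFP. However, the annotated sequence shows no AAV inverted terminal repeats or GFP, and its layout (T7 and SP6 promoters flanking the insert, bGH polyadenylation signal, SV40-driven neo cassette) looks more like a conventional CMV expression vector. It should therefore not be assumed to be packageable into AAV.

The expression cassette starts with the CMV immediate early enhancer and promoter. These drive a reading frame made up of a PYL1 fragment from Arabidopsis thaliana, FLAG/3xFLAG epitope sequences for detection, an attB1 site left over from Gateway recombination, and a nearly full-length DNMT1 coding sequence. The frame ends at attB2 and is followed by the bGH poly(A) signal. A separate SV40 early promoter drives the neomycin phosphotransferase gene with an SV40 poly(A) signal, allowing G418 selection of stably transfected mammalian cells.

PYL1 binds the ABI phosphatase domain only in the presence of abscisic acid, so PYL fusions typically serve as the recruitable half of a chemically induced dimerization system. In keeping with the associated work on targeted epigenome editing at expanded CAG/CTG repeats, this construct presumably supplies DNMT1 for inducible tethering to a chosen locus, to test its effect on gene silencing. The ABI-fused targeting partner is not part of this plasmid.
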