Addgene plasmid #114396: pAB(EXPR-PYL-DNMT1-NEO)
Purpose: For PYL-DNMT1 expression
Depositing lab: Vincent Dion. Depositing organization: Universite de Lausanne (UNIL). Publication: Expanded CAG/CTG repeats resist gene silencing mediated by targeted Epigenome editing. Yang B, Borgeaud AC, Buricova M, Aeschbach L, Rodriguez-Lima O, Ruiz Buendia GA, Cinesi C, Taylor AS, Baubec T, Dion V. Hum Mol Genet. 2021 Sep 7. pii: 6365982. doi: 10.1093/hmg/ddab255. PubMed 34494094.
Backbone
  Vector backbone: pAAV-CMV-GFP
  Backbone size w/o insert (bp): 5416
  Vector type: Mammalian Expression
Growth in bacteria
  Bacterial resistance: Ampicillin, 100 μg/mL
  Growth temperature: 37°C
  Growth strain: DH5alpha
  Copy number: Unknown
Gene/Insert
  Gene/Insert name: PYL-DNMT1
  Species: H. sapiens (human)
  Insert size (bp): 5196
  Promoter: CMV
  Cloning method: Gateway Cloning
Terms and licenses: Academic/Nonprofit Terms; Industry Terms: Not Available to Industry
How to cite: pAB(EXPR-PYL-DNMT1-NEO) was a gift from Vincent Dion (Addgene plasmid # 114396 ; http://n2t.net/addgene:114396 ; RRID:Addgene_114396)
